Addgene plasmid #22798: Ai6
Depositing lab: Hongkui Zeng. Depositing organization: Allen Institute. Publication: A robust and high-throughput Cre reporting and characterization system for the whole mouse brain. Madisen L, Zwingman TA, Sunkin SM, Oh SW, Zariwala HA, Gu H, Ng LL, Palmiter RD, Hawrylycz MJ, Jones AR, Lein ES, Zeng H. Nat Neurosci. 2010 Jan . 13(1):133-40. 10.1038/nn.2467 PubMed 20023653.
Backbone
  Vector backbone: Rosa26 Targeting Vector
  Backbone size w/o insert (bp): 9862
  Vector type: Mouse Targeting
  Selectable markers: Neomycin (select with G418)
Growth in bacteria
  Bacterial resistance: Ampicillin, 100 μg/mL
  Growth temperature: 37°C
  Growth strain: Stbl3
  Growth instructions: Best grown in bacteria that minimizes recombination (i.e., STBL2).
  Copy number: High Copy
Gene/Insert
  Gene/Insert name: CAG-Floxed ZsGreen
  Species: n/a
  Insert size (bp): 6319
  Cloning method: Restriction Enzyme; 5′ cloning site PacI (not destroyed); 3′ cloning site AscI (not destroyed)
  Sequencing primers: 5′ n/a; 3′ n/a
Resource information
  A portion of this plasmid was derived from a plasmid made by: Backbone - Liqun Luo; ZsGreen - Clontech
Terms and licenses: Academic/Nonprofit Terms; Industry Terms: Not Available to Industry
How to cite: Ai6 was a gift from Hongkui Zeng (Addgene plasmid # 22798 ; http://n2t.net/addgene:22798 ; RRID:Addgene_22798)
