[The description below was written by a language model from this plasmid's Addgene catalogue record and pLannotate feature annotations shown in this document.]
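Description:
Ai6 is a mouse gene-targeting vector built on a Rosa26 targeting backbone and designed to knock a Cre-dependent green fluorescent reporter into intron 1 of the Rosa26 locus by homologous recombination. The plasmid portion is pBluescript-like, with a high-copy ColE1/pUC origin, an f1 origin, ampicillin resistance and flanking T3/T7 promoters. Because the construct contains repeated elements, the record recommends recombination-deficient bacterial strains for propagation.

The payload lies between a short left Rosa26 homology arm and a much longer right arm of about 4.3 kb. A CAG promoter (CMV enhancer, chicken β-actin promoter and chimeric intron) is followed by a loxP-flanked stop cassette made of three tandem SV40 polyadenylation signals, then the ZsGreen1 coding sequence, a WPRE to boost transcript expression, and a bGH polyadenylation signal. Until Cre excises the floxed stop cassette, transcription terminates before the reporter. After excision, ZsGreen1 is expressed strongly from CAG, permanently marking Cre-expressing cells and their progeny.

Downstream, a PGK promoter-driven neomycin resistance cassette provides G418 positive selection. It is bracketed by φC31 attB and attP sites, which should allow integrase-mediated removal. Two FRT sites are also annotated, one just after the CAG intron and one between the PGK promoter and NeoR. A PGK-DTA cassette outside the right arm gives negative selection against random integrants. The construct was made to generate the Ai6 Cre reporter mouse line, part of a system for characterising Cre driver activity across the mouse brain.
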