Features (pLannotate 1.2.2; 45 found; start..end, strand, type, name):
      3..184     +  misc_feature   Rosa26 left arm (fragment): left homology arm from intron 1 of the mouse Rosa26 gene (Soriano, 1999)
    173..851     +  misc_feature   Rosa26 left arm (fragment): left homology arm from intron 1 of the mouse Rosa26 gene (Soriano, 1999)
    947..1250    +  enhancer       CMV enhancer: human cytomegalovirus immediate early enhancer
   1252..1529    +  promoter       chicken β-actin promoter: No description available
   1530..2546    +  intron         chimeric intron: chimera between introns from chicken β-actin and rabbit β-globin
   2622..2655    +  protein_bind   FRT (minimal): supports FLP-mediated excision but not integration (Turan and Bode, 2011) FLP recombinase from the Saccharomyces cerevisiae 2μ plasmid
   2679..2712    -  protein_bind   loxP: Cre-mediated recombination occurs in the 8-bp core sequence (GCATACAT). Cre recombinase
   2773..2856    +  CDS            large T antigen (fragment): large T antigen from SV40 (simian virus 40)
   2879..3013    +  polyA_signal   SV40 poly(A) signal: SV40 polyadenylation signal
   3027..3110    +  CDS            large T antigen (fragment): large T antigen from SV40 (simian virus 40)
   3133..3267    +  polyA_signal   SV40 poly(A) signal: SV40 polyadenylation signal
   3281..3364    +  CDS            large T antigen (fragment): large T antigen from SV40 (simian virus 40)
   3387..3521    +  polyA_signal   SV40 poly(A) signal: SV40 polyadenylation signal
   3550..3583    -  protein_bind   loxP: Cre-mediated recombination occurs in the 8-bp core sequence (GCATACAT). Cre recombinase
   3650..4345    +  CDS            ZsGreen1: Zoanthus green fluorescent protein mammalian codon-optimized
   4363..4393    +  misc_feature   MCS (fragment): pBluescript multiple cloning site
   4393..4981    +  misc_feature   WPRE: woodchuck hepatitis virus posttranscriptional regulatory element
   4982..5001    +  misc_feature   MCS (fragment): pBluescript multiple cloning site
   5008..5119    +  polyA_signal   bGH poly(A) signal: bovine growth hormone polyadenylation signal
   5223..5256    +  protein_bind   attB: minimal attB site for the φC31 integrase (Groth et al., 2000) phage φC31 integrase
   5278..5777    +  promoter       PGK promoter: mouse phosphoglycerate kinase 1 promoter
   5797..5830    +  protein_bind   FRT (minimal): supports FLP-mediated excision but not integration (Turan and Bode, 2011) FLP recombinase from the Saccharomyces cerevisiae 2μ plasmid
   5837..6640    +  CDS            NeoR/KanR: aminoglycoside phosphotransferase from Tn5; aph(3')-II (or nptII); confers resistance to neomycin, kanamycin, and G418 (Geneticin®)
   6650..7111    +  polyA_signal   PGK poly(A) signal: mouse phosphoglycerate kinase 1 polyadenylation signal
   7128..7166    +  protein_bind   phage φC31 attP (fragment): attachment site of phage φC31 phage φC31 integrase
   7177..11517   +  misc_feature   Rosa26 right arm: right homology arm from intron 1 of the mouse Rosa26 gene (Soriano, 1999)
  11530..11562   -  misc_feature   MCS (fragment): pBluescript multiple cloning site
  11567..12066   +  promoter       PGK promoter: mouse phosphoglycerate kinase 1 promoter
  12093..12665   +  CDS            DTA: diphtheria toxin fragment A; Corynebacterium diphtheriae tox
  12668..12740   +  CDS            small t antigen (fragment): SV40 (simian virus 40) small t antigen
  12742..12807   +  intron         small t intron: SV40 (simian virus 40) small t antigen intron
  12881..13105   +  polyA_signal   bGH poly(A) signal: bovine growth hormone polyadenylation signal
  13109..13130   +  promoter       SV40 promoter (fragment): SV40 enhancer and early promoter
  13134..13154   +  misc_feature   MCS (fragment): pBluescript multiple cloning site
  13167..13185   -  promoter       T3 promoter: promoter for bacteriophage T3 RNA polymerase
  13228..13250   -  protein_bind   lac operator (fragment): The lac repressor binds to the lac operator to inhibit transcription in E. coli. This inhibition can be relieved by adding lactose or isopropyl-β-D-thiogalactopyranoside (IPTG). lac repressor encoded by lacI
  13254..13284   -  promoter       lac promoter: promoter for the E. coli lac operon
  13299..13320   -  protein_bind   CAP binding site: CAP binding activates transcription in the presence of cAMP. E. coli catabolite activator protein
  13333..13425   -  CDS            lacI (fragment): lac repressor; lacI; The lac repressor binds to the lac operator to inhibit transcription in E. coli. This inhibition can be relieved by adding lactose or isopropyl-β-D-thiogalactopyranoside (IPTG).
  13608..14196   -  rep_origin     ori: high-copy-number ColE1/pMB1/pBR322/pUC origin of replication
  14367..15227   -  CDS            AmpR: β-lactamase; bla; confers resistance to ampicillin, carbenicillin, and related antibiotics
  15228..15332   -  promoter       AmpR promoter: bla
  15359..15787   +  rep_origin     f1 ori (sequence partly withheld): f1 bacteriophage origin of replication; arrow indicates direction of (+) strand synthesis
  15818..15973   -  CDS            lacZα (fragment): LacZα fragment of β-galactosidase; lacZ fragment
  15981..15999   +  promoter       T7 promoter: promoter for bacteriophage T7 RNA polymerase
>Addgene plasmid #22798 | Ai6 | addgene full sequence | sequence record 162422 | Addgene next-generation full plasmid sequencing result
CCGCGGCAGGCCCTCCGAGCGTGGTGGAGCCGTTCTGTGAGACAGCCGGGTACGAGTCGTGACGCTGGAA
GGGGCAAGCGGGTGGTGGGCAGGAATGCGGTCCGCCCTGCAGCAACCGGAGGGGGAGGGAGAAGGGAGCG
GAAAAGTCTCCACCGGACGCGGCCATGGCTCGGGGGGGGGGGGGGGGAGGGAGGGTCAGCGAAAGTAGCT
CGCGCGCGAGCGGCCGCCCACCCTCCCCTTCCTCTGGGGGAGTCGTTTTACCCGCCGCCGGCCGGGCCTC
GTCGTCTGATTGGCTCTCGGGGCCCAGAAAACTGGCCCTTGCCATTGGCTCGTGTTCGTGCAAGTTGAGT
CCATCCGCCGGCCAGCGGGGGCGGCGAGGAGGCGCTCCCAGGTTCCGGCCCTCCCCTCGGCCCCGCGCCG
CAGAGTCTGGCCGCGCGCCCCTGCGCAACGTGGCAGGAAGCGCGCGCTGGGGGCGGGGACGGGCAGTAGG
GCTGAGCGGCTGCGGGGCGGGTGCAAGCACGTTTCCGACTTGAGTTGCCTCAAGAGGGGCGTGCTGAGCC
AGACCTCCATCGCGCACTCCGGGGAGTGGAGGGAAGGAGCGAGGGCTCAGTTGGGCTGTTTTGGAGGCAG
GAAGCACTTGCTCTCCCAAAGTCGCTCTGAGTTGTTATCAGTAAGGGAGCTGCAGTGGAGTAGGCGGGGA
GAAGGCCGCACCCTTCTCCGGAGGGGGGAGGGGAGTGTTGCAATACCTTTCTGGGAGTTCTCTGCTGCCT
CCTGGCTTCTGAGGACCGCCCTGGGCCTGGGAGAATCCCTTCCCCCTCTTCCCTCGTGATCTGCAACTCC
AGTCTTTCTAGCCTTAATTAACCGTTTAAACAATTCTGCAGGAATCTAGTTATTAATAGTAATCAATTAC
GGGGTCATTAGTTCATAGCCCATATATGGAGTTCCGCGTTACATAACTTACGGTAAATGGCCCGCCTGGC
TGACCGCCCAACGACCCCCGCCCATTGACGTCAATAATGACGTATGTTCCCATAGTAACGCCAATAGGGA
CTTTCCATTGACGTCAATGGGTGGAGTATTTACGGTAAACTGCCCACTTGGCAGTACATCAAGTGTATCA
TATGCCAAGTACGCCCCCTATTGACGTCAATGACGGTAAATGGCCCGCCTGGCATTATGCCCAGTACATG
ACCTTATGGGACTTTCCTACTTGGCAGTACATCTACGTATTAGTCATCGCTATTACCATGGTCGAGGTGA
GCCCCACGTTCTGCTTCACTCTCCCCATCTCCCCCCCCTCCCCACCCCCAATTTTGTATTTATTTATTTT
TTAATTATTTTGTGCAGCGATGGGGGCGGGGGGGGGGGGGGGGCGCGCGCCAGGCGGGGCGGGGCGGGGC
GAGGGGCGGGGCGGGGCGAGGCGGAGAGGTGCGGCGGCAGCCAATCAGAGCGGCGCGCTCCGAAAGTTTC
CTTTTATGGCGAGGCGGCGGCGGCGGCGGCCCTATAAAAAGCGAAGCGCGCGGCGGGCGGGAGTCGCTGC
GCGCTGCCTTCGCCCCGTGCCCCGCTCCGCCGCCGCCTCGCGCCGCCCGCCCCGGCTCTGACTGACCGCG
TTACTCCCACAGGTGAGCGGGCGGGACGGCCCTTCTCCTCCGGGCTGTAATTAGCGCTTGGTTTAATGAC
GGCTTGTTTCTTTTCTGTGGCTGCGTGAAAGCCTTGAGGGGCTCCGGGAGGGCCCTTTGTGCGGGGGGAG
CGGCTCGGGGGGTGCGTGCGTGTGTGTGTGCGTGGGGAGCGCCGCGTGCGGCTCCGCGCTGCCCGGCGGC
TGTGAGCGCTGCGGGCGCGGCGCGGGGCTTTGTGCGCTCCGCAGTGTGCGCGAGGGGAGCGCGGCCGGGG
GCGGTGCCCCGCGGTGCGGGGGGGGCTGCGAGGGGAACAAAGGCTGCGTGCGGGGTGTGTGCGTGGGGGG
GTGAGCAGGGGGTGTGGGCGCGTCGGTCGGGCTGCAACCCCCCCTGCACCCCCCTCCCCGAGTTGCTGAG
CACGGCCCGGCTTCGGGTGCGGGGCTCCGTACGGGGCGTGGCGCGGGGCTCGCCGTGCCGGGCGGGGGGT
GGCGGCAGGTGGGGGTGCCGGGCGGGGCGGGGCCGCCTCGGGCCGGGGAGGGCTCGGGGGAGGGGCGCGG
CGGCCCCCGGAGCGCCGGCGGCTGTCGAGGCGCGGCGAGCCGCAGCCATTGCCTTTTATGGTAATCGTGC
GAGAGGGCGCAGGGACTTCCTTTGTCCCAAATCTGTGCGGAGCCGAAATCTGGGAGGCGCCGCCGCACCC
CCTCTAGCGGGCGCGGGGCGAAGCGGTGCGGCGCCGGCAGGAAGGAAATGGGCGGGGAGGGCCTTCGTGC
GTCGCCGCGCCGCCGTCCCCTTCTCCCTCTCCAGCCTCGGGGCTGTCCGCGGGGGGACGGCTGCCTTCGG
GGGGGACGGGGCAGGGCGGGGTTCGGCTTCTGGCGTGTGACCGGCGGCTCTAGAGCCTCTGCTAACCATG
TTCATGCCTTCTTCTTTTTCCTACAGCTCCTGGGCAACGTGCTGGTTATTGTGCTGTCTCATCATTTTGG
CAAAGAATTGATTTGATACCGCGGGCCCTAAGAAGTTCCTATTCTCTAGAAAGTATAGGAACTTCGTCGA
CATTTAAATCATTTAAATATAACTTCGTATAATGTATGCTATACGAAGTTATTCGCGATGAATAAATGAA
AGCTTGCAGATCTGCGACTCTAGAGGATCTGCGACTCTAGAGGATCATAATCAGCCATACCACATTTGTA
GAGGTTTTACTTGCTTTAAAAAACCTCCCACACCTCCCCCTGAACCTGAAACATAAAATGAATGCAATTG
TTGTTGTTAACTTGTTTATTGCAGCTTATAATGGTTACAAATAAAGCAATAGCATCACAAATTTCACAAA
TAAAGCATTTTTTTCACTGCATTCTAGTTGTGGTTTGTCCAAACTCATCAATGTATCTTATCATGTCTGG
ATCTGCGACTCTAGAGGATCATAATCAGCCATACCACATTTGTAGAGGTTTTACTTGCTTTAAAAAACCT
CCCACACCTCCCCCTGAACCTGAAACATAAAATGAATGCAATTGTTGTTGTTAACTTGTTTATTGCAGCT
TATAATGGTTACAAATAAAGCAATAGCATCACAAATTTCACAAATAAAGCATTTTTTTCACTGCATTCTA
GTTGTGGTTTGTCCAAACTCATCAATGTATCTTATCATGTCTGGATCTGCGACTCTAGAGGATCATAATC
AGCCATACCACATTTGTAGAGGTTTTACTTGCTTTAAAAAACCTCCCACACCTCCCCCTGAACCTGAAAC
ATAAAATGAATGCAATTGTTGTTGTTAACTTGTTTATTGCAGCTTATAATGGTTACAAATAAAGCAATAG
CATCACAAATTTCACAAATAAAGCATTTTTTTCACTGCATTCTAGTTGTGGTTTGTCCAAACTCATCAAT
GTATCTTATCATGTCTGGATCCCCATCAAGCTGATCCGGAACCCTTAATATAACTTCGTATAATGTATGC
TATACGAAGTTATTAGGTCCCTCGACCTGCAGCCCAAGCTAGATCGAATTCGGCCGGCCGATATCGGCGC
GCCGCCACCATGGCCCAGTCCAAGCACGGCCTGACCAAGGAGATGACCATGAAGTACCGCATGGAGGGCT
GCGTGGACGGCCACAAGTTCGTGATCACCGGCGAGGGCATCGGCTACCCCTTCAAGGGCAAGCAGGCCAT
CAACCTGTGCGTGGTGGAGGGCGGCCCCTTGCCCTTCGCCGAGGACATCTTGTCCGCCGCCTTCATGTAC
GGCAACCGCGTGTTCACCGAGTACCCCCAGGACATCGTCGACTACTTCAAGAACTCCTGCCCCGCCGGCT
ACACCTGGGACCGCTCCTTCCTGTTCGAGGACGGCGCCGTGTGCATCTGCAACGCCGACATCACCGTGAG
CGTGGAGGAGAACTGCATGTACCACGAGTCCAAGTTCTACGGCGTGAACTTCCCCGCCGACGGCCCCGTG
ATGAAGAAGATGACCGACAACTGGGAGCCCTCCTGCGAGAAGATCATCCCCGTGCCCAAGCAGGGCATCT
TGAAGGGCGACGTGAGCATGTACCTGCTGCTGAAGGACGGTGGCCGCTTGCGCTGCCAGTTCGACACCGT
GTACAAGGCCAAGTCCGTGCCCCGCAAGATGCCCGACTGGCACTTCATCCAGCACAAGCTGACCCGCGAG
GACCGCAGCGACGCCAAGAACCAGAAGTGGCACCTGACCGAGCACGCCATCGCCTCCGGCTCCGCCTTGC
CCTGATAAGATATCGGCCGGCCCTGCAGGAATTCGATATCAAGCTTATCGATAATCAACCTCTGGATTAC
AAAATTTGTGAAAGATTGACTGGTATTCTTAACTATGTTGCTCCTTTTACGCTATGTGGATACGCTGCTT
TAATGCCTTTGTATCATGCTATTGCTTCCCGTATGGCTTTCATTTTCTCCTCCTTGTATAAATCCTGGTT
GCTGTCTCTTTATGAGGAGTTGTGGCCCGTTGTCAGGCAACGTGGCGTGGTGTGCACTGTGTTTGCTGAC
GCAACCCCCACTGGTTGGGGCATTGCCACCACCTGTCAGCTCCTTTCCGGGACTTTCGCTTTCCCCCTCC
CTATTGCCACGGCGGAACTCATCGCCGCCTGCCTTGCCCGCTGCTGGACAGGGGCTCGGCTGTTGGGCAC
TGACAATTCCGTGGTGTTGTCGGGGAAATCATCGTCCTTTCCTTGGCTGCTCGCCTGTGTTGCCACCTGG
ATTCTGCGCGGGACGTCCTTCTGCTACGTCCCTTCGGCCCTCAATCCAGCGGACCTTCCTTCCCGCGGCC
TGCTGCCGGCTCTGCGGCCTCTTCCGCGTCTTCGCCTTCGCCCTCAGACGAGTCGGATCTCCCTTTGGGC
CGCCTCCCCGCATCGATACCGTCGACCTCGACCTCGACTGTGCCTTCTAGTTGCCAGCCATCTGTTGTTT
GCCCCTCCCCCGTGCCTTCCTTGACCCTGGAAGGTGCCACTCCCACTGTCCTTTCCTAATAAAATGAGGA
AATTGCATCGCATTGTCTGAGTAGGTGTCATTCTATTCTGGGGGGTGGGGTGGGGCAGGACAGCAAGGGG
GAGGATTGGGAAGACAATGGCAGGCATGCTGGGGAACTAGTGGTGCCAGGGCGTGCCCTTGGGCTCCCCG
GGCGCGGCGGCCGCATCGAATTCTACCGGGTAGGGGAGGCGCTTTTCCCAAGGCAGTCTGGAGCATGCGC
TTTAGCAGCCCCGCTGGGCACTTGGCGCTACACAAGTGGCCTCTGGCCTCGCACACATTCCACATCCACC
GGTAGGCGCCAACCGGCTCCGTTCTTTGGTGGCCCCTTCGCGCCACCTTCTACTCCTCCCCTAGTCAGGA
AGTTCCCCCCCGCCCCGCAGCTCGCGTCGTGCAGGACGTGACAAATGGAAGTAGCACGTCTCACTAGTCT
CGTGCAGATGGACAGCACCGCTGAGCAATGGAAGCGGGTAGGCCTTTGGGGCAGCGGCCAATAGCAGCTT
TGCTCCTTCGCTTTCTGGGCTCAGAGGCTGGGAAGGGGTGGGTCCGGGGGCGGGCTCAGGGGCGGGCTCA
GGGGCGGGGCGGGCGCCCGAAGGTCCTCCGGAGGCCCGGCATTCTGCACGCTTCAAAAGCGCACGTCTGC
CGCGCTGTTCTCCTCTTCCTCATCTCCGGGCCTTTCGACCTGCAATCGCCGCTAGCGAAGTTCCTATTCT
CTAGAAAGTATAGGAACTTCGCCACCATGGGATCGGCCATTGAACAAGATGGATTGCACGCAGGTTCTCC
GGCCGCTTGGGTGGAGAGGCTATTCGGCTATGACTGGGCACAACAGACAATCGGCTGCTCTGATGCCGCC
GTGTTCCGGCTGTCAGCGCAGGGGCGCCCGGTTCTTTTTGTCAAGACCGACCTGTCCGGTGCCCTGAATG
AACTGCAGGACGAGGCAGCGCGGCTATCGTGGCTGGCCACGACGGGCGTTCCTTGCGCAGCTGTGCTCGA
CGTTGTCACTGAAGCGGGAAGGGACTGGCTGCTATTGGGCGAAGTGCCGGGGCAGGATCTCCTGTCATCT
CACCTTGCTCCTGCCGAGAAAGTATCCATCATGGCTGATGCAATGCGGCGGCTGCATACGCTTGATCCGG
CTACCTGCCCATTCGACCACCAAGCGAAACATCGCATCGAGCGAGCACGTACTCGGATGGAAGCCGGTCT
TGTCGATCAGGATGATCTGGACGAAGAGCATCAGGGGCTCGCGCCAGCCGAACTGTTCGCCAGGCTCAAG
GCGCGCATGCCCGACGGCGATGATCTCGTCGTGACCCATGGCGATGCCTGCTTGCCGAATATCATGGTGG
AAAATGGCCGCTTTTCTGGATTCATCGACTGTGGCCGGCTGGGTGTGGCGGACCGCTATCAGGACATAGC
GTTGGCTACCCGTGATATTGCTGAAGAGCTTGGCGGCGAATGGGCTGACCGCTTCCTCGTGCTTTACGGT
ATCGCCGCTCCCGATTCGCAGCGCATCGCCTTCTATCGCCTTCTTGACGAGTTCTTCTGAGGGGATCCGC
TGTAAGTCTGCAGAAATTGATGATCTATTAAACAATAAAGATGTCCACTAAAATGGAAGTTTTTCCTGTC
ATACTTTGTTAAGAAGGGTGAGAACAGAGTACCTACATTTTGAATGGAAGGATTGGAGCTACGGGGGTGG
GGGTGGGGTGGGATTAGATAAATGCCTGCTCTTTACTGAAGGCTCTTTACTATTGCTTTATGATAATGTT
TCATAGTTGGATATCATAATTTAAACAAGCAAAACCAAATTAAGGGCCAGCTCATTCCTCCCACTCATGA
TCTATAGATCTATAGATCTCTCGTGGGATCATTGTTTTTCTCTTGATTCCCACTTTGTGGTTCTAAGTAC
TGTGGTTTCCAAATGTGTCAGTTTCATAGCCTGAAGAACGAGATCAGCAGCCTCTGTTCCACATACACTT
CATTCTCAGTATTGTTTTGCCAAGTTCTAATTCCATCAGAAAGCTTGCAGAAGATCTCCCCAACTGGGGT
AACCTTTGAGTTCTCTCAGTTGGGGGGGCGCGCCGGCTAGAAGATGGGCGGGAGTCTTCTGGGCAGGCTT
AAAGGCTAACCTGGTGTGTGGGCGTTGTCCTGCAGGGGAATTGAACAGGTGTAAAATTGGAGGGACAAGA
CTTCCCACAGATTTTCGGTTTTGTCGGGAAGTTTTTTAATAGGGGCAAATAAGGAAAATGGGAGGATAGG
TAGTCATCTGGGGTTTTATGCAGCAAAACTACAGGTTATTATTGCTTGTGATCCGCCTCGGAGTATTTTC
CATCGAGGTAGATTAAAGACATGCTCACCCGAGTTTTATACTCTCCTGCTTGAGATCCTTACTACAGTAT
GAAATTACAGTGTCGCGAGTTAGACTATGTAAGCAGAATTTTAATCATTTTTAAAGAGCCCAGTACTTCA
TATCCATTTCTCCCGCTCCTTCTGCAGCCTTATCAAAAGGTATTTTAGAACACTCATTTTAGCCCCATTT
TCATTTATTATACTGGCTTATCCAACCCCTAGACAGAGCATTGGCATTTTCCCTTTCCTGATCTTAGAAG
TCTGATGACTCATGAAACCAGACAGATTAGTTACATACACCACAAATCGAGGCTGTAGCTGGGGCCTCAA
CACTGCAGTTCTTTTATAACTCCTTAGTACACTTTTTGTTGATCCTTTGCCTTGATCCTTAATTTTCAGT
GTCTATCACCTCTCCCGTCAGGTGGTGTTCCACATTTGGGCCTATTCTCAGTCCAGGGAGTTTTACAACA
ATAGATGTATTGAGAATCCAACCTAAAGCTTAACTTTCCACTCCCATGAATGCCTCTCTCCTTTTTCTCC
ATTTATAAACTGAGCTATTAACCATTAATGGTTTCCAGGTGGATGTCTCCTCCCCCAATATTACCTGATG
TATCTTACATATTGCCAGGCTGATATTTTAAGACATTAAAAGGTATATTTCATTATTGAGCCACATGGTA
TTGATTACTGCTTACTAAAATTTTGTCATTGTACACATCTGTAAAAGGTGGTTCCTTTTGGAATGCAAAG
TTCAGGTGTTTGTTGTCTTTCCTGACCTAAGGTCTTGTGAGCTTGTATTTTTTCTATTTAAGCAGTGCTT
TCTCTTGGACTGGCTTGACTCATGGCATTCTACACGTTATTGCTGGTCTAAATGTGATTTTGCCAAGCTT
CTTCAGGACCTATAATTTTGCTTGACTTGTAGCCAAACACAAGTAAAATGATTAAGCAACAAATGTATTT
GTGAAGCTTGGTTTTTAGGTTGTTGTGTTGTGTGTGCTTGTGCTCTATAATAATACTATCCAGGGGCTGG
AGAGGTGGCTCGGAGTTCAAGAGCACAGACTGCTCTTCCAGAAGTCCTGAGTTCAATTCCCAGCAACCAC
ATGGTGGCTCACAACCATCTGTAATGGGATCTGATGCCCTCTTCTGGTGTGTCTGAAGACCACAAGTGTA
TTCACATTAAATAAATAAATCCTCCTTCTTCTTCTTTTTTTTTTTTTTAAAGAGAATACTGTCTCCAGTA
GAATTTACTGAAGTAATGAAATACTTTGTGTTTGTTCCAATATGGTAGCCAATAATCAAATTACTCTTTA
AGCACTGGAAATGTTACCAAGGAACTAATTTTTATTTGAAGTGTAACTGTGGACAGAGGAGCCATAACTG
CAGACTTGTGGGATACAGAAGACCAATGCAGACTTTAATGTCTTTTCTCTTACACTAAGCAATAAAGAAA
TAAAAATTGAACTTCTAGTATCCTATTTGTTTAAACTGCTAGCTTTACTTAACTTTTGTGCTTCATCTAT
ACAAAGCTGAAAGCTAAGTCTGCAGCCATTACTAAACATGAAAGCAAGTAATGATAATTTTGGATTTCAA
AAATGTAGGGCCAGAGTTTAGCCAGCCAGTGGTGGTGCTTGCCTTTATGCCTTTAATCCCAGCACTCTGG
AGGCAGAGACAGGCAGATCTCTGAGTTTGAGCCCAGCCTGGTCTACACATCAAGTTCTATCTAGGATAGC
CAGGAATACACACAGAAACCCTGTTGGGGAGGGGGGCTCTGAGATTTCATAAAATTATAATTGAAGCATT
CCCTAATGAGCCACTATGGATGTGGCTAAATCCGTCTACCTTTCTGATGAGATTTGGGTATTATTTTTTC
TGTCTCTGCTGTTGGTTGGGTCTTTTGACACTGTGGGCTTTCTTTAAAGCCTCCTTCCTGCCATGTGGTC
TCTTGTTTGCTACTAACTTCCCATGGCTTAAATGGCATGGCTTTTTGCCTTCTAAGGGCAGCTGCTGAGA
TTTGCAGCCTGATTTCCAGGGTGGGGTTGGGAAATCTTTCAAACACTAAAATTGTCCTTTAATTTTTTTT
TTAAAAAATGGGTTATATAATAAACCTCATAAAATAGTTATGAGGAGTGAGGTGGACTAATATTAAATGA
GTCCCTCCCCTATAAAAGAGCTATTAAGGCTTTTTGTCTTATACTTAACTTTTTTTTTAAATGTGGTATC
TTTAGAACCAAGGGTCTTAGAGTTTTAGTATACAGAAACTGTTGCATCGCTTAATCAGATTTTCTAGTTT
CAAATCCAGAGAATCCAAATTCTTCACAGCCAAAGTCAAATTAAGAATTTCTGACTTTTAATGTTAATTT
GCTTACTGTGAATATAAAAATGATAGCTTTTCCTGAGGCAGGGTCTCACTATGTATCTCTGCCTGATCTG
CAACAAGATATGTAGACTAAAGTTCTGCCTGCTTTTGTCTCCTGAATACTAAGGTTAAAATGTAGTAATA
CTTTTGGAACTTGCAGGTCAGATTCTTTTATAGGGGACACACTAAGGGAGCTTGGGTGATAGTTGGTAAA
ATGTGTTTCAAGTGATGAAAACTTGAATTATTATCACCGCAACCTACTTTTTAAAAAAAAAAGCCAGGCC
TGTTAGAGCATGCTTAAGGGATCCCTAGGACTTGCTGAGCACACAAGAGTAGTTACTTGGCAGGCTCCTG
GTGAGAGCATATTTCAAAAAACAAGGCAGACAACCAAGAAACTACAGTTAAGGTTACCTGTCTTTAAACC
ATCTGCATATACACAGGGATATTAAAATATTCCAAATAATATTTCATTCAAGTTTTCCCCCATCAAATTG
GGACATGGATTTCTCCGGTGAATAGGCAGAGTTGGAAACTAAACAAATGTTGGTTTTGTGATTTGTGAAA
TTGTTTTCAAGTGATAGTTAAAGCCCATGAGATACAGAACAAAGCTGCTATTTCGAGGTCTCTTGGTTTA
TACTCAGAAGCACTTCTTTGGGTTTCCCTGCACTATCCTGATCATGTGCTAGGCCTACCTTAGGCTGATT
GTTGTTCAAATAAACTTAAGTTTCCTGTCAGGTGATGTCATATGATTTCATATATCAAGGCAAAACATGT
TATATATGTTAAACATTTGTACTTAATGTGAAAGTTAGGTCTTTGTGGGTTTGATTTTTAATTTTCAAAA
CCTGAGCTAAATAAGTCATTTTTACATGTCTTACATTTGGTGGAATTGTATAATTGTGGTTTGCAGGCAA
GACTCTCTGACCTAGTAACCCTACCTATAGAGCACTTTGCTGGGTCACAAGTCTAGGAGTCAAGCATTTC
ACCTTGAAGTTGAGACGTTTTGTTAGTGTATACTAGTTTATATGTTGGAGGACATGTTTATCCAGAAGAT
ATTCAGGACTATTTTTGACTGGGCTAAGGAATTGATTCTGATTAGCACTGTTAGTGAGCATTGAGTGGCC
TTTAGGCTTGAATTGGAGTCACTTGTATATCTCAAATAATGCTGGCCTTTTTTAAAAAGCCCTTGTTCTT
TATCACCCTGTTTTCTACATAATTTTTGTTCAAAGAAATACTTGTTTGGATCTCCTTTTGACAACAATAG
CATGTTTTCAAGCCATATTTTTTTTCCTTTTTTTTTTTTTTTTTGGTTTTTCGAGACAGGGTTTCTCTGT
ATAGCCCTGGCTGTCCTGGAACTCACTTTGTAGACCAGGCTGGCCTCGAACTCAGAAATCCGCCTGCCTC
TGCCTCCTGAGTGCCGGGATTAAAGGCGTGCACCACCACGCCTGGCTAAGTTGGATATTTTGTTATATAA
CTATAACCAATACTAACTCCACTGGGTGGATTTTTAATTCAGTCAGTAGTCTTAAGTGGTCTTTATTGGC
CCTTCATTAAAATCTACTGTTCACTCTAACAGAGGCTGTTGGTACTAGTGGCACTTAAGCAACTTCCTAC
GGATATACTAGCAGATTAAGGGTCAGGGATAGAAACTAGTCTAGCGTTTTGTATACCTACCAGCTTTATA
CTACCTTGTTCTGATAGAAATATTTCAGGACATCTAGCTTATCGATACCGTCGACGGTATCGATAAGCTT
GATATCGAATTCTACCGGGTAGGGGAGGCGCTTTTCCCAAGGCAGTCTGGAGCATGCGCTTTAGCAGCCC
CGCTGGGCACTTGGCGCTACACAAGTGGCCTCTGGCCTCGCACACATTCCACATCCACCGGTAGGCGCCA
ACCGGCTCCGTTCTTTGGTGGCCCCTTCGCGCCACCTTCTACTCCTCCCCTAGTCAGGAAGTTCCCCCCC
GCCCCGCAGCTCGCGTCGTGCAGGACGTGACAAATGGAAGTAGCACGTCTCACTAGTCTCGTGCAGATGG
ACAGCACCGCTGAGCAATGGAAGCGGGTAGGCCTTTGGGGCAGCGGCCAATAGCAGCTTTGCTCCTTCGC
TTTCTGGGCTCAGAGGCTGGGAAGGGGTGGGTCCGGGGGCGGGCTCAGGGGCGGGCTCAGGGGCGGGGCG
GGCGCCCGAAGGTCCTCCGGAGGCCCGGCATTCTGCACGCTTCAAAAGCGCACGTCTGCCGCGCTGTTCT
CCTCTTCCTCATCTCCGGGCCTTTCGACCTGCAGGTCCTCGCCATGGATCCTGATGATGTTGTTGATTCT
TCTAAATCTTTTGTGATGGAAAACTTTTCTTCGTACCACGGGACTAAACCTGGTTATGTAGATTCCATTC
AAAAAGGTATACAAAAGCCAAAATCTGGTACACAAGGAAATTATGACGATGATTGGAAAGGGTTTTATAG
TACCGACAATAAATACGACGCTGCGGGATACTCTGTAGATAATGAAAACCCGCTCTCTGGAAAAGCTGGA
GGCGTGGTCAAAGTGACGTATCCAGGACTGACGAAGGTTCTCGCACTAAAAGTGGATAATGCCGAAACTA
TTAAGAAAGAGTTAGGTTTAAGTCTCACTGAACCGTTGATGGAGCAAGTCGGAACGGAAGAGTTTATCAA
AAGGTTCGGTGATGGTGCTTCGCGTGTAGTGCTCAGCCTTCCCTTCGCTGAGGGGAGTTCTAGCGTTGAA
TATATTAATAACTGGGAACAGGCGAAAGCGTTAAGCGTAGAACTTGAGATTAATTTTGAAACCCGTGGAA
AACGTGGCCAAGATGCGATGTATGAGTATATGGCTCAAGCCTGTGCAGGAAATCGTGTCAGGCGATCTCT
TTGTGAAGGAACCTTACTTCTGTGGTGTGACATAATTGGACAAACTACCTACAGAGATTTAAAGCTCTAA
GGTAAATATAAAATTTTTAAGTGTATAATGTGTTAAACTACTGATTCTAATTGTTTGTGTATTTTAGATT
CCAACCTATGGAACTGATGAATGGGAGCAGTGGTGGAATGCAGATCCTAGAGCTCGCTGATCAGCCTCGA
CTGTGCCTTCTAGTTGCCAGCCATCTGTTGTTTGCCCCTCCCCCGTGCCTTCCTTGACCCTGGAAGGTGC
CACTCCCACTGTCCTTTCCTAATAAAATGAGGAAATTGCATCGCATTGTCTGAGTAGGTGTCATTCTATT
CTGGGGGGTGGGGTGGGGCAGGACAGCAAGGGGGAGGATTGGGAAGACAATAGCAGGCATGCTGGGGATG
CGGTGGGCTCTATGGCTTCTGAGGCGGAAAGAACCAGCTGGGGCTCGAGGGGGGGCCCGGTACCCAGCTT
TTGTTCCCTTTAGTGAGGGTTAATTGCGCGCTTGGCGTAATCATGGTCATAGCTGTTTCCTGTGTGAAAT
TGTTATCCGCTCACAATTCCACACAACATACGAGCCGGAAGCATAAAGTGTAAAGCCTGGGGTGCCTAAT
GAGTGAGCTAACTCACATTAATTGCGTTGCGCTCACTGCCCGCTTTCCAGTCGGGAAACCTGTCGTGCCA
GCTGCATTAATGAATCGGCCAACGCGCGGGGAGAGGCGGTTTGCGTATTGGGCGCTCTTCCGCTTCCTCG
CTCACTGACTCGCTGCGCTCGGTCGTTCGGCTGCGGCGAGCGGTATCAGCTCACTCAAAGGCGGTAATAC
GGTTATCCACAGAATCAGGGGATAACGCAGGAAAGAACATGTGAGCAAAAGGCCAGCAAAAGGCCAGGAA
CCGTAAAAAGGCCGCGTTGCTGGCGTTTTTCCATAGGCTCCGCCCCCCTGACGAGCATCACAAAAATCGA
CGCTCAAGTCAGAGGTGGCGAAACCCGACAGGACTATAAAGATACCAGGCGTTTCCCCCTGGAAGCTCCC
TCGTGCGCTCTCCTGTTCCGACCCTGCCGCTTACCGGATACCTGTCCGCCTTTCTCCCTTCGGGAAGCGT
GGCGCTTTCTCATAGCTCACGCTGTAGGTATCTCAGTTCGGTGTAGGTCGTTCGCTCCAAGCTGGGCTGT
GTGCACGAACCCCCCGTTCAGCCCGACCGCTGCGCCTTATCCGGTAACTATCGTCTTGAGTCCAACCCGG
TAAGACACGACTTATCGCCACTGGCAGCAGCCACTGGTAACAGGATTAGCAGAGCGAGGTATGTAGGCGG
TGCTACAGAGTTCTTGAAGTGGTGGCCTAACTACGGCTACACTAGAAGAACAGTATTTGGTATCTGCGCT
CTGCTGAAGCCAGTTACCTTCGGAAAAAGAGTTGGTAGCTCTTGATCCGGCAAACAAACCACCGCTGGTA
GCGGTGGTTTTTTTGTTTGCAAGCAGCAGATTACGCGCAGAAAAAAAGGATCTCAAGAAGATCCTTTGAT
CTTTTCTACGGGGTCTGACGCTCAGTGGAACGAAAACTCACGTTAAGGGATTTTGGTCATGAGATTATCA
AAAAGGATCTTCACCTAGATCCTTTTAAATTAAAAATGAAGTTTTAAATCAATCTAAAGTATATATGAGT
AAACTTGGTCTGACAGTTACCAATGCTTAATCAGTGAGGCACCTATCTCAGCGATCTGTCTATTTCGTTC
ATCCATAGTTGCCTGACTCCCCGTCGTGTAGATAACTACGATACGGGAGGGCTTACCATCTGGCCCCAGT
GCTGCAATGATACCGCGAGACCCACGCTCACCGGCTCCAGATTTATCAGCAATAAACCAGCCAGCCGGAA
GGGCCGAGCGCAGAAGTGGTCCTGCAACTTTATCCGCCTCCATCCAGTCTATTAATTGTTGCCGGGAAGC
TAGAGTAAGTAGTTCGCCAGTTAATAGTTTGCGCAACGTTGTTGCCATTGCTACAGGCATCGTGGTGTCA
CGCTCGTCGTTTGGTATGGCTTCATTCAGCTCCGGTTCCCAACGATCAAGGCGAGTTACATGATCCCCCA
TGTTGTGCAAAAAAGCGGTTAGCTCCTTCGGTCCTCCGATCGTTGTCAGAAGTAAGTTGGCCGCAGTGTT
ATCACTCATGGTTATGGCAGCACTGCATAATTCTCTTACTGTCATGCCATCCGTAAGATGCTTTTCTGTG
ACTGGTGAGTACTCAACCAAGTCATTCTGAGAATAGTGTATGCGGCGACCGAGTTGCTCTTGCCCGGCGT
CAATACGGGATAATACCGCGCCACATAGCAGAACTTTAAAAGTGCTCATCATTGGAAAACGTTCTTCGGG
GCGAAAACTCTCAAGGATCTTACCGCTGTTGAGATCCAGTTCGATGTAACCCACTCGTGCACCCAACTGA
TCTTCAGCATCTTTTACTTTCACCAGCGTTTCTGGGTGAGCAAAAACAGGAAGGCAAAATGCCGCAAAAA
AGGGAATAAGGGCGACACGGAAATGTTGAATACTCATACTCTTCCTTTTTCAATATTATTGAAGCATTTA
TCAGGGTTATTGTCTCATGAGCGGATACATATTTGAATGTATTTAGAAAAATAAACAAATAGGGGTTCCG
CGCACATTTCCCCGAAAAGTGCCACCTG
[124 nt withheld, positions 15359-15482]
C
[91 nt withheld, positions 15484-15574]
A
[49 nt withheld, positions 15576-15624]
CCTTTGACGTTGGAGTCCACGTTCTTT
[37 nt withheld, positions 15652-15688]
ACCCTATCTCGGTCTATTCTTTTGATTTATAAGGGATTTTGCCGATTTCGGCCTATTGGTTAAAAAATGA
GCTGATTTAACAAAAATTTAACGCGAATTTTAACAAAATATTAACGCTTACAATTTCCATTCGCCATTCA
GGCTGCGCAACTGTTGGGAAGGGCGATCGGTGCGGGCCTCTTCGCTATTACGCCAGCTGGCGAAAGGGGG
ATGTGCTGCAAGGCGATTAAGTTGGGTAACGCCAGGGTTTTCCCAGTCACGACGTTGTAAAACGACGGCC
AGTGAGCGCGCGTAATACGACTCACTATAGGGCGAATTGGAGCTCCA
