>Addgene plasmid #22798 | Ai6 | addgene partial sequence | sequence record 156661 | WPRE-R 5'-CATAGCGTAAAAGGAGCAACA-3'
CAAATTTTGTAATCCAGAGGTTGATTATCGATAAGCTTGATATCGAATTCCTGCAGGGCCGGCCGATATC
TTATCAGGGCAAGGCGGAGCCGGAGGCGATGGCGTGCTCGGTCAGGTGCCACTTCTGGTTCTTGGCGTCG
CTGCGGTCCTCGCGGGTCAGCTTGTGCTGGATGAAGTGCCAGTCGGGCATCTTGCGGGGCA
