>Addgene plasmid #22798 | Ai6 | addgene partial sequence | sequence record 156973 | CAG_enh-R 5'-AACGCCAATAGGGACTTTCC-3'
CCCACTTGGCAGTACATCAAGTGTATCATATGCCAAGTACGCCCCCTATTGACGTCAATGACGGTAAATG
GCCCGCCTGGCATTATGCCCAGTACATGACCTTATGGGACTTTCCTACTTGGCAGTACATCTACGTATTA
GTCATCGCTATTACCATGGTCGAGGTGAGCCCCACGTTCTGCTTCACTCTCCCC
