>Addgene plasmid #22798 | Ai6 | addgene partial sequence | sequence record 158598 | R26-F1 5'-GCACTTGCTCTCCCAAAGTC-3'
GCTGCAGTGGAGTAGGCGGGGAGAAGGCCGCACCCTTCTCCGGAGGGGGGAGGGGAGTGTTGCAATACCT
TTCTGGGAGTTCTCTGCTGCCTCCTGGCTTCTGAGGACCGCCCTGGGCCTGGGAGAATCCCTTCCCCCTC
TTCCCTCGTGATCTGCAACTCCAGTCTTTCTAGCCTTAATTAACCGTTTAAACAATTCTGCAGGAATCTA
GTTATTAATAGTAATCAATTACGGGGTCATTAGTTCATAGCCCATATATGGAGTTCCGCGTTACATAACT
TACGGTAAATGGCCCGCCTGGCTGACCGCCCAACGACCCCCGCCCATTGACGTCAATAATGACGTATGTT
CCCATAGTAACGCCAATAGGGACTTTCCATTGACGTCAATGGGTGGAGTATTTACGGTAAACTGCCCACT
TGGCAGTACATCAAGTGTATCATATGCCAAGTACGCCCCCTATTGACGTCAATGACGGTAAATGGCCCGC
CTGGCATTATGCCCAGTA
